Addgene plasmid #235820: pME_Cp_0_2_070_Synthetic_promoter_14
Purpose: Synthetic promoter 14 based on Chlamydomonas rrn16 promoter
Depositing lab: Tobias Erb. Depositing organization: Max Planck Institute for Terrestrial Microbiology. Publication: A modular high-throughput approach for advancing synthetic biology in the chloroplast of Chlamydomonas. Inckemann RM, Chotel T, Burgis M, Brinkmann CK, Andreas L, Baumann J, Sharma P, Klose M, Barrett J, Ries F, Paczia N, Glatter T, Mackinder LCM, Willmund F, Erb TJ. Nat Plants. 2025 Nov;11(11):2332-2349. doi: 10.1038/s41477-025-02126-2. Epub 2025 Nov 3. PubMed 41184475.
Backbone
  Vector backbone: pME_Cp_UAV_GFP
  Backbone size w/o insert (bp): 2101
  Vector type: Synthetic Biology
Growth in bacteria
  Bacterial resistance: Chloramphenicol, 25 μg/mL
  Growth temperature: 37°C
  Growth strain: DH5alpha
  Copy number: High Copy
Gene/Insert
  Gene/Insert name: Synthetic promoter 14
  Species: Synthetic
  Insert size (bp): 54
  Mutation: none
  Cloning method: Restriction Enzyme; 5′ cloning site BsaI (destroyed during cloning); 3′ cloning site BsaI (destroyed during cloning)
  Sequencing primers: 5′ CGTATCACGAGGCAGAATTTC; 3′ CCTGCATAACGCGAAGTAATC
Terms and licenses: Academic/Nonprofit Terms; Industry Terms: Not Available to Industry
Depositor comments: Please visit https://doi.org/10.1101/2024.05.08.593163 for bioRxiv preprint.
How to cite: pME_Cp_0_2_070_Synthetic_promoter_14 was a gift from Tobias Erb (Addgene plasmid # 235820 ; http://n2t.net/addgene:235820 ; RRID:Addgene_235820)
