[The description below was written by a language model from this plasmid's Addgene catalogue record and pLannotate feature annotations shown in this document.]
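Description:
pME_Cp_0_2_070_Synthetic_promoter_14 is a small (about 2.2 kb) synthetic-biology part plasmid that stores a single 54 bp regulatory element, "Synthetic promoter 14", a designed sequence based on the Chlamydomonas chloroplast rrn16 (16S rRNA) promoter. It belongs to a modular cloning toolkit for engineering the Chlamydomonas chloroplast. The part sits in the pME_Cp_UAV_GFP backbone, whose name suggests a universal acceptor vector with a GFP placeholder. No GFP feature is annotated in the final plasmid, which would fit replacement of such a cassette, although the record does not say so explicitly. The insert was introduced with the type IIS enzyme BsaI, and both cloning sites were destroyed in the process, as is typical of Golden Gate-style assembly.

The backbone is minimal and purely bacterial. A high-copy ColE1/pUC-type origin drives replication in E. coli, and selection relies on the cat gene for chloramphenicol acetyltransferase, expressed from its own promoter and followed by the lambda t0 terminator. The insertion region is flanked by BioBrick prefix and suffix sequences. It is insulated by a his operon terminator on one side and a putative bacterial terminator on the other, which limits transcriptional read-through between the part and the backbone. The automated annotation does not label the synthetic promoter itself, which presumably lies in the short unannotated stretch between prefix and suffix spanning the sequence origin.

The plasmid carries no chloroplast homology arms, reporter or algal selection marker, so it is not a transformation vector in its own right. It serves as a source of a promoter part to be combined with other parts, such as untranslated regions, coding sequences and terminators, in higher-level assemblies, allowing chloroplast transgene expression to be tested or tuned.
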