Features (pLannotate 1.2.2; 8 found; start..end, strand, type, name):
     79..98      +  misc_feature   BioBrick suffix: universal suffix for all parts
     99..156     +  terminator     his operon terminator: This putative transcriptin terminator from the E. coli his operon has a 2-bp deletion introduced during synthesis. Its efficiency has not been determined.
    351..939     -  rep_origin     ori: high-copy-number ColE1/pMB1/pBR322/pUC origin of replication
   1122..1216    -  terminator     lambda t0 terminator: transcription terminator from phage lambda
   1240..1896    -  CDS            cat: CAT_ECOLX - Experimental evidence at protein level: Swiss-Prot protein existence level 1. This enzyme is an effector of chloramphenicol resistance in bacteria. From Escherichia coli. This protein is used as a marker in many commonly used cloning vectors, such as pACYC184.
   1897..1994    -  promoter       cat promoter: promoter of the E. coli cat gene encoding chloramphenicol acetyltransferase
   2080..2123    -  terminator     bacterial terminator: putative bacterial transcription terminator
   2126..2147    +  misc_feature   BioBrick prefix: BioBrick prefix for parts that do not start with "ATG"
>Addgene plasmid #235820 | pME_Cp_0_2_070_Synthetic_promoter_14 | addgene full sequence | sequence record 476029 | Addgene NGS Result
GGTCTCGGGAGAAAATAAAAATTTGACAAAAAAAAATAAAAAAGTTAAATTTTCATTTACTTGAGACCAC
TCATCGCGACTAGTAGCGGCCGCTGCAGTCCGGCAAAAAAGGGCAAGGTGTCACCACCCTGCCCTTTTTC
TTTAAAACCGAAAAGATTACTTCGCGTTATGCAGGCTTCCTCGCTCACTGACTCGCTGCGCTCGGTCGTT
CGGCTGCGGCGAGCGGTATCAGCTCACTCAAAGGCGGTAATACGGTTATCCACAGAATCAGGGGATAACG
CAGGAAAGAACATGTGAGCAAAAGGCCAGCAAAAGGCCAGGAACCGTAAAAAGGCCGCGTTGCTGGCGTT
TTTCCATAGGCTCCGCCCCCCTGACGAGCATCACAAAAATCGACGCTCAAGTCAGAGGTGGCGAAACCCG
ACAGGACTATAAAGATACCAGGCGTTTCCCCCTGGAAGCTCCCTCGTGCGCTCTCCTGTTCCGACCCTGC
CGCTTACCGGATACCTGTCCGCCTTTCTCCCTTCGGGAAGCGTGGCGCTTTCTCATAGCTCACGCTGTAG
GTATCTCAGTTCGGTGTAGGTCGTTCGCTCCAAGCTGGGCTGTGTGCACGAACCCCCCGTTCAGCCCGAC
CGCTGCGCCTTATCCGGTAACTATCGTCTTGAGTCCAACCCGGTAAGACACGACTTATCGCCACTGGCAG
CAGCCACTGGTAACAGGATTAGCAGAGCGAGGTATGTAGGCGGTGCTACAGAGTTCTTGAAGTGGTGGCC
TAACTACGGCTACACTAGAAGAACAGTATTTGGTATCTGCGCTCTGCTGAAGCCAGTTACCTTCGGAAAA
AGAGTTGGTAGCTCTTGATCCGGCAAACAAACCACCGCTGGTAGCGGTGGTTTTTTTGTTTGCAAGCAGC
AGATTACGCGCAGAAAAAAAGGATCTCAAGAAGATCCTTTGATCTTTTCTACGGGGTCTGACGCTCAGTG
GAACGAAAACTCACGTTAAGGGATTTTGGTCATGAGATTATCAAAAAGGATCTTCACCTAGATCCTTTTA
AATTAAAAATGAAGTTTTAAATCAATCTAAAGTATATATGAGTAAACTTGGTCTGACAGCTCGAGGCTTG
GATTCTCACCAATAAAAAACGCCCGGCGGCAACCGAGCGTTCTGAACAAATCCAGATGGAGTTCTGAGGT
CATTACTGGATCTATCAACAGGAGTCCAAGCGAGCTCGATATCAAATTACGCCCCGCCCTGCCACTCGTC
GCAGTACTGTTGTAATTCATTAAGCATTCTGCCGACATGGAAGCCATCACAAACGGCATGATGAACCTGA
ATCGCCAGCGGCATCAGCACCTTGTCGCCTTGCGTATAATATTTGCCCATGGTGAAAACGGGGGCGAAGA
AGTTGTCCATATTGGCCACGTTTAAATCAAAACTGGTGAAACTCACCCAGGGATTGGCTGATACGAAAAA
CATATTCTCAATAAACCCTTTAGGGAAATAGGCCAGGTTTTCACCGTAACACGCCACATCTTGCGAATAT
ATGTGTAGAAACTGCCGGAAATCGTCGTGGTATTCACTCCAGAGTGATGAAAACGTTTCAGTTTGCTCAT
GGAAAACGGTGTAACAAGGGTGAACACTATCCCATATCACCAGCTCACCGTCTTTCATTGCCATACGAAA
TTCCGGATGAGCATTCATCAGGCGGGCAAGAATGTGAATAAAGGCCGGATAAAACTTGTGCTTATTTTTC
TTTACGGTCTTTAAAAAGGCCGTAATATCCAGCTGAACGGTCTGGTTATAGGTACATTGAGCAACTGACT
GAAATGCCTCAAAATGTTCTTTACGATGCCATTGGGATATATCAACGGTGGTATATCCAGTGATTTTTTT
CTCCATTTTAGCTTCCTTAGCTCCTGAAAATCTCGATAACTCAAAAAATACGCCCGGTAGTGATCTTATT
TCATTATGGTGAAAGTTGGAACCTCTTACGTGCCCGATCAACTCGAGTGCCACCTGACGTCTAAGAAACC
ATTATTATCATGACATTAACCTATAAAAATAGGCGTATCACGAGGCAGAATTTCAGATAAAAAAAATCCT
TAGCTTTCGCTAAGGATGATTTCTGGAATTCGCGGCCGCTTCTAGAGCGATGAGT
